>Addgene plasmid #13842 | pUASTP2.1 | depositor full sequence | sequence record 7780 | Author sequence
CATGATGAAATAACATAAGGTGGTCCCGTCGATAGCCGAAGCTTACCGAAGTATACACTTAAATTCAGTG
CACGTTTGCTTGTTGAGAGGAAAGGTTGTGTGCGGACGAATTTTTTTTTGAAAACATTAACCCTTACGTG
GAATAAAAAAAAATGAAATATTGCAAATTTTGCTGCAAAGCTGTGACTGGAGTAAAATTAATTCACGTGC
CGAAGTGTGCTATTAAGAGAAAATTGTGGGAGCAGAGCCTTGGGTGCAGCCTTGGTGAAAACTCCCAAAT
TTGTGATACCCACTTTAATGATTCGCAGTGGAAGGCTGCACCTGCAAAAGGTCAGACATTTAAAAGGAGG
CGACTCAACGCAGATGCCGTACCTAGTAAAGTGATAGAGCCTGAACCAGAAAAGATAAAAGAAGGCTATA
CCAGTGGGAGTACACAAACAGAGTAAGTTTGAATAGTAAAAAAAATCATTTATGTAAACAATAACGTGAC
TGTGCGTTAGGTCCTGTTCATTGTTTAATGAAAATAAGAGCTTGAGGGAAAAAATTCGTACTTTGGAGTA
CGAAATGCGTCGTTTAGAGCAGCAGCCGAATTAATTCTAGTTCCAGTGAAATCCAAGCATTTTCTAAATT
AAATGTATTCTTATTATTATAGTTGTTATTTTTGATATATATAAACAACACTATTATGCCCACCATTTTT
TTGAGATGCAGTACTGACGGACACACCGAAGCCCCGGCGGCAACCCTCAGCGGATGCCCCGGGGCTTCAC
GTTTTCCCAGGTCAGAAGCGGTTTTCGGGAGTAGTGCCCCAACTGGGGTAACCTTTGAGTTCTCTCAGTT
GGGGGCGTAGGGTCGCCGACATGACACAAGGGGTTGTGACCGGGGTGGACACGTACGCGGGTGCTTACGA
CCGTCAGTCGCGCGAGCGCGACTGCATCTACACAAGGAACAAACACTGGATGTCACTTTCAGTTCAAATT
GTAACGCTAATCACTCCGAACAGGTCACAAAAAATTACCTTAAAAAGTCATAATATTAAATTAGAATAAA
TATAGCTGTGAGGGAAATATATACAAATATATTGGAGCAAATAAATTGTACATACAAATATTTATTACTA
ATTTCTATTGAGACGAAATGAACCACTCGGAACCATTTGAGCGAACCGAATCGCGCGGAACTAACGACAG
TCGCTCCAAGGTCGTCGAACAAAAGGTGAATGTGTTGCGGAGAGCGGGTGGGAGACAGCGAAAGAGCAAC
TACGAAACGTGGTGTGGTGGAGGTGAATTATGAAGAGGGCGCGCGATTTGAAAAGTATGTATATAAAAAA
TATATCCCGGTGTTTTATGTAGCGATAAACGAGTTTTTGATGTAAGGTATGCAGGTGTGTAAGTCTTTTG
GTTAGAAGACAAATCCAAAGTCTACTTGTGGGGATGTTCGAAGGGGAAATACTTGTATTCTATAGGTCAT
ATCTTGTTTTTATTGGCACAAATATAATTACATTAGCTTTTTGAGGGGGCAATAAACAGTAAACACGATG
GTAATAATGGTAAAAAAAAAAACAAGCAGTTATTTCGGATATATGTCGGCTACTCCTTGCGTCGGGCCCG
AAGTCTTAGAGCCAGATATGCGAGCACCCGGAAGCTCACGATGAGAATGGCCAGACCCACGTAGTCCAGC
GGCAGATCGGCGGCGGAGAAGTTAAGCGTCTCCAGGATGACCTTGCCCGAACTGGGGCACGTGGTGTTCG
ACGATGTGCAGCTAATTTCGCCCGGCTCCACGTCCGCCCATTGGTTAATCAGCAGACCCTCGTTGGCGTA
ACGGAACCATGAGAGGTACGACAACCATTTGAGGTATACTGGCACCGAGCCCGAGTTCAAGAAGAAGCCG
CCAAAGAGCAGGAATGGTATGATAACCGGCGGACCCACAGACAGCGCCATCGAGGTCGAGGAGCTGGCGC
AGGATATTAGATATCCGAAGGACGTTGACACATTGGCCACCAGAGTGACCAGCGCCAGGCAGTTGAAGAA
GTGCAGCACTCCGGCCCGCAGTCCGATCATCGGATAGGCAATCGCCGTGAAGACCAGTGGCACTGTGAGA
AAAAGCGGTAATTCGGCAATCGTTTTGCCCAGAAAGTATGTGTCACAGCGATAAAGTCGACTTCGGGCCT
CCCTCATAAAAACTGGCAGCTCTGAGGTGAACACCTAAATCGAATCGATTCATTAGAAAGTTAGTAAATT
ATTAATATGCAAATGTATTCTAAACAAGACTTACATTTATCGTGGCAAAGACGTTTTGAAAGGTCATGTT
GGTCAGGAAGAGGAAGATGGCTCCGTTGATATTCATCACGCCCACTTGCGTGAGTTGTTGGCCCAAAAAG
ATGAGGCCAATCAAGATGGCAACCATCTGCAAATTAAAATGTTACTCGCATCTCATTAATATTCATATCT
TCAACATGTTCGCGAGTTAAATGAAATTTATTTATTTTCTGCAAAACTATAAACTATACATCTCATTGAA
AAAAACTAAGAAGGGTGTGGAATCAGGCAATTCTAACTAAAATCTAGCGAATTTGTTTCCAAGAATTGTA
AGCGTTATATCATTTGTTTCCACTGGAACCACTCACCGTTGTCTGAATAAGTCGCACTTTTACGAGGAGT
GGTTCCTTGAGCACCGACAGCCAGGATCGCCACAGGACCGCCCGGAACTGCATGAACCAGGTGGCCTTGT
AGGTGTACCCATTCTCCGGCTGCTCCAGTGGCTTCTCCAAATTTTTGGTGGCCAACAACTGCTCCATATC
CCGGGCTACTTTGCTAATAGCAAAATTGTCGCATATCTTGGCGATCCGATCACGGGACTCGATCTCCCGT
CCGGGCACAACGGCCAACACCTGTACGTAAAAGTCCGCCGGATTGTAGTTGGTAGGACACTGGGCACCCA
CGCTGGATAGGAGTTGAGATGTAATGTAATGCTAGATACCCTTAATAAACACATCGAACTCACTAGGAAA
AGAAGTCGACGGCTTCGCTGGGAGTGCCCAAGAAAGCTACCCTGCCCTCGGCCATCAGAAGGATCTTGTC
AAAGAGCTCAAACAGCTCGGAAGACGGCTGATGAATGGTCAGGATGACGGTCTTGCCCTTCTGCGACAGC
TTCTTCAGCACCTGGACGACGCTGTGGGCGGTAAATGAGTCCAGTCCGGAGGTGGGCTCATCGCAGATCA
GAAGCGGCGGATCGGTTAGTGCCTCGGAGGCGAATGCCAGACGCTTCCTTTCTCCGCCGGACAGACCTTT
CACCCTGCCGGGCACACCGATGATCGTGTGCTGACATTTGCTGAGCGAAAGCTCCTGGATCACCTGATCC
ACGCGGGCCACTCGCTGCCGATAGGTCAGATGTCGTGGCATCCGCACCATGGCCTGGAAAATCAGGTGTT
CCCTGGCCGTTAGGGAGCCGATAAAGAGGTCATCCTGCTGGACATAGGCGCACCTGGCCTGCATCTCCTT
GGCGTCCACAGGTTGGCCATTGAGCAGTCGCATCCCGGATGGCGATACTTGGATGCCCTGCGGCGATCGA
AAGGCAAGGGCATTCAGCAGGGTCGTCTTTCCGGCACCGGAACTGCCCATCACGGCCAAAAGTTCGCCCG
GATAGGCCACGCCGCAAACTGAGTTTCAAATTGGTAATTGGACCCTTTATTAAGATTTCACACAGATCAG
CCGACTGCGAATAGAAACTCACCGTTCTTGAGCAAATGTTTCCTGGGCGCCGGTATGTGTCGCTCGTTGC
AGAATAGTCCGCGTGTCCGGTTGACCAGCTGCCGCCATCCGGAGCCCGGCTGATTGACCGCCCCAAAGAT
GTCCATATTGTGCCAGGCATAGGTGAGGTTCTCGGCTAGTTGGCCGCTCCCTGAACCGGAGTCCTCCGGC
GGACTGGGTGGCAGGAGCGTGCCGTAGTTTTTGGCCTGCCCGAAGCCCTGGTTAATGCAGCTCTGCGAAG
CCGCTCCGCTGTCACCCTGCAATGATAGGGGATCTCAAATATCAACTACAAGCGTTATGCTCATCTAACC
CCGAACAAAACGAAGTATCCTACGAAGTAGGTTTATACTTTTATTTATTTTTTGTGCATCTAGGATCAGC
TTAAAATATCTGGTTGTTATATTTTTTGTAAAAAAGAATGTAGTCGAAAATGAATGCCTTTAGATGTCTT
GATCATGATATGATCTTAAAAATTGTCTTATATAGCGAGCACAGCTACCAGAATAATCTGTTTCGTGTCA
CTATTTGTTTGTGCGATTGCGGTTTGGGATTTTTGTGGGTCGCAGTTCTCACGCCGCAGACAATTTGATG
TTGCAATCGCAGTTCCTATAGATCAAGTGAACTTAAGATGTATGCACATGTACTACTCACATTGTTCAGA
TGCTCGGCAGATGGGTGTTTGCTGCCTCCGCGAATTAATAGCTCCTGATCCTCTTGGCCCATTGCCGGGA
TTTTTCACACTTTCCCCTGCTTACCCACCCAAAACCAATCACCACCCCAATCACTCAAAAAACAAACAAA
AATAAGAAGCGAGAGGAGTTTTGGCACAGCACTTTGTGTTTAATTGATGGCGTAAACCGCTTGGAGCTTC
GTCACGAAACCGCTGACAAAGTGCAACTGAAGGCGGACATTGACGCTAGGTAACGCTACAAACGGTGGCG
AAAGAGATAGCGGACGCAGCGGCGAAAGAGACGGCGATATTTCTGTGGACAGAGAAGGAGGCAAACAGCG
CTGACTTTGAGTGGAATGTCATTTTGAGTGAGAGGTAATCGAAAGAACCTGGTACATCAAATACCCTTGG
ATCGAAGTAAATTTAAAACTGATCAGATAAGTTCAATGATATCCAGTGCAGTAAAAAAAAAAAATGTTTT
TTTTATCTACTTTCCGCAAAAATGGGTTTTATTAACTTACATACATACTAGAATTAGGATCTGCAGAATT
CGGCTTGTACTAGTCGCGCTCGCGCGACTGACGGTCGTAAGCACCCGCGTACGTGTCCACCCCGGTCACA
ACCCCTTGTGTCATGTCGGCGACCCTACGCCCCCAACTGAGAGAACTCAAAGGTTACCCCAGTTGGGGCA
CTACTCCCGAAAACCGCTTCTGACCTGGGAAAACGTGAAGCCCCGGGGCATCCGCTGAGGGTTGCCGCCG
GGGCTTCGGTGTGTCCGTCAGTACTAGTCGAAGCCGAATTCCAGCACACTGGCGGCCGTTACTAGTGGAT
CCGGAGAGCTCCCAACGCGTTGGATGCAGCCAAGCTTTGCGTACTCGCAAATTATTAAAAATAAAACTTT
AAAAATAATTTCGTCTAATTAATATTATGAGTTAATTCAAACCCCACGGACATGCTAAGGGTTAATCAAC
AATCATATCGCTGTCTCACTCAGACTCAATACGACACTCAGAATACTATTCCTTTCACTCGCACTTATTG
CAAGCATACGTTAAGTGGATGTCTCTTGCCGACGGGACCACCTTATGTTATTTCATCATGGTCTGGCCAT
TCTCATCGTGAGCTTCCGGGTGCTCGCATATCTGGCTCTAAGACTTCGGGCCCGACGCAAGGAGTAGCCG
ACATATATCCGAAATAACTGCTTGTTTTTTTTTTTACCATTATTACCATCGTGTTTACTGTTTATTGCCC
CCTCAAAAAGCTAATGTAATTATATTTGTGCCAATAAAAACAAGATATGACCTATAGAATACAAGTATTT
CCCCTTCGAACATCCCCACAAGTAGACTTTGGATTTGTCTTCTAACCAAAAGACTTACACACCTGCATAC
CTTACATCAAAAACTCGTTTATCGCTACATAAAACACCGGGATATATTTTTTATATACATACTTTTCAAA
TCGCGCGCCCTCTTCATAATTCACCTCCACCACACCACGTTTCGTAGTTGCTCTTTCGCTGTCTCCCACC
CGCTCTCCGCAACACATTCACCTTTTGTTCGACGACCTTGGAGCGACTGTCGTTAGTTCCGCGCGATTCG
GTGCGGTATTTCACACCGCATATGGTGCACTCTCAGTACAATCTGCTCTGATGCCGCATAGTTAAGCCAG
CCCCGACACCCGCCAACACCCGCTGACGCGCCCTGACGGGCTTGTCTGCTCCCGGCATCCGCTTACAGAC
AAGCTGTGACCGTCTCCGGGAGCTGCATGTGTCAGAGGTTTTCACCGTCATCACCGAAACGCGCGAGACG
AAAGGGCCTCGTGATACGCCTATTTTTATAGGTTAATGTCATGATAATAATGGTTTCTTAGACGTCAGGT
GGCACTTTTCGGGGAAATGTGCGCGGAACCCCTATTTGTTTATTTTTCTAAATACATTCAAATATGTATC
CGCTCATGAGACAATAACCCTGATAAATGCTTCAATAATATTGAAAAAGGAAGAGTATGAGTATTCAACA
TTTCCGTGTCGCCCTTATTCCCTTTTTTGCGGCATTTTGCCTTCCTGTTTTTGCTCACCCAGAAACGCTG
GTGAAAGTAAAAGATGCTGAAGATCAGTTGGGTGCACGAGTGGGTTACATCGAACTGGATCTCAACAGCG
GTAAGATCCTTGAGAGTTTTCGCCCCGAAGAACGTTTTCCAATGATGAGCACTTTTAAAGTTCTGCTATG
TGGCGCGGTATTATCCCGTGTTGACGCCGGGCAAGAGCAACTCGGTCGCCGCATACACTATTCTCAGAAT
GACTTGGTTGAGTACTCACCAGTCACAGAAAAGCATCTTACGGATGGCATGACAGTAAGAGAATTATGCA
GTGCTGCCATAACCATGAGTGATAACACTGCGGCCAACTTACTTCTGACAACGATCGGAGGACCGAAGGA
GCTAACCGCTTTTTTGCACAACATGGGGGATCATGTAACTCGCCTTGATCGTTGGGAACCGGAGCTGAAT
GAAGCCATACCAAACGACGAGCGTGACACCACGATGCCTGTAGCAATGGCAACAACGTTGCGCAAACTAT
TAACTGGCGAACTACTTACTCTAGCTTCCCGGCAACAATTAATAGACTGGATGGAGGCGGATAAAGTTGC
AGGACCACTTCTGCGCTCGGCCCTTCCGGCTGGCTGGTTTATTGCTGATAAATCTGGAGCCGGTGAGCGT
GGGTCTCGCGGTATCATTGCAGCACTGGGGCCAGATGGTAAGCCCTCCCGTATCGTAGTTATCTACACGA
CGGGGAGTCAGGCAACTATGGATGAACGAAATAGACAGATCGCTGAGATAGGTGCCTCACTGATTAAGCA
TTGGTAACTGTCAGACCAAGTTTACTCATATATACTTTAGATTGATTTAAAACTTCATTTTTAATTTAAA
AGGATCTAGGTGAAGATCCTTTTTGATAATCTCATGACCAAAATCCCTTAACGTGAGTTTTCGTTCCACT
GAGCGTCAGACCCCGTAGAAAAGATCAAAGGATCTTCTTGAGATCCTTTTTTTCTGCGCGTAATCTGCTG
CTTGCAAACAAAAAAACCACCGCTACCAGCGGTGGTTTGTTTGCCGGATCAAGAGCTACCAACTCTTTTT
CCGAAGGTAACTGGCTTCAGCAGAGCGCAGATACCAAATACTGTCCTTCTAGTGTAGCCGTAGTTAGGCC
ACCACTTCAAGAACTCTGTAGCACCGCCTACATACCTCGCTCTGCTAATCCTGTTACCAGTGGCTGCTGC
CAGTGGCGATAAGTCGTGTCTTACCGGGTTGGACTCAAGACGATAGTTACCGGATAAGGCGCAGCGGTCG
GGCTGAACGGGGGGTTCGTGCACACAGCCCAGCTTGGAGCGAACGACCTACACCGAACTGAGATACCTAC
AGCGTGAGCATTGAGAAAGCGCCACGCTTCCCGAAGGGAGAAAGGCGGACAGGTATCCGGTAAGCGGCAG
GGTCGGAACAGGAGAGCGCACGAGGGAGCTTCCAGGGGGAAACGCCTGGTATCTTTATAGTCCTGTCGGG
TTTCGCCACCTCTGACTTGAGCGTCGATTTTTGTGATGCTCGTCAGGGGGGCGGAGCCTATGGAAAAACG
CCTTCTTCTTGAACTCGGGCTCGGTGCCAGTATACCTCAAATGGTTGTCGTACCTCTCATGGTTCCGTTA
CGCCAACGAGGGTCTGCTGATTAACCAATGGGCGGACGTGGAGCCGGGCGAAATTAGCTGCACATCGTCG
AACACCACGTGCCCCAGTTCGGGCAAGGTCATCCTGGAGACGCTTAACTTCTCCGCCGCCGATCTGCCGC
TGGACTACGTGGGTCTGGCC
Features (pLannotate 1.2.2; 12 found; start..end, strand, type, name):
      1..586     +  misc_feature   P element 5' end: No description available
    776..875     +  protein_bind   phage φC31 attP: attachment site of phage φC31 phage φC31 integrase
   1590..4472    -  CDS            mini-white: Drosophila white gene eye color pigment; white; This is a modified version of the white gene lacking part of the first intron.
   5040..5139    -  protein_bind   phage φC31 attP: attachment site of phage φC31 phage φC31 integrase
   5288..5520    +  misc_feature   P element 3' end: P element 3' end
   5520..6022    +  gene           mini-white (fragment): white; This modified version of the white gene lacks part of the first intron.
   6021..6090    -  misc_feature   bom (fragment): basis of mobility region from pBR322
   6192..6227    -  CDS            rop (fragment): Rop protein, which maintains plasmids at low copy number; rop
   6322..6426    +  promoter       AmpR promoter: bla
   6427..7287    +  CDS            AmpR: β-lactamase; bla; confers resistance to ampicillin, carbenicillin, and related antibiotics
   7458..8046    +  rep_origin     ori: high-copy-number ColE1/pMB1/pBR322/pUC origin of replication
   8052..8280    +  CDS            mini-white (fragment): Drosophila white gene eye color pigment; white; This is a modified version of the white gene lacking part of the first intron.
