[The description below was written by a language model from this plasmid's Addgene catalogue record and pLannotate feature annotations shown in this document.]
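Description:
pUASTP2.1 is a Drosophila P-element transformation vector derived from pUAST, built to install a genomic "target" cassette for phiC31 integrase-mediated recombinase-mediated cassette exchange (RMCE). In bacteria it is maintained as a high-copy plasmid through a ColE1/pUC-type origin and selected with ampicillin via the AmpR (β-lactamase) gene and its promoter. The annotation also picks up short bom and rop remnants from the pBR322 lineage, along with two mini-white fragments lying outside the P-element ends next to the bacterial backbone. These appear to be leftover sequence rather than functional units.

The payload lies between the P element 5' and 3' ends, which allow transposase-mediated insertion into the fly genome by standard P-element transgenesis. Within these ends, the mini-white gene, a version of the D. melanogaster white eye-colour gene lacking part of its first intron, is flanked by two phage phiC31 attP sites annotated on opposite strands, that is, in inverted orientation. Mini-white serves as a visible eye-pigmentation marker for identifying transformants in a white mutant background. Once a target line is established, phiC31 integrase can recombine the two attP sites with a pair of attB sites on a donor plasmid, replacing mini-white with the donor cassette at a defined genomic position, so exchange events would be expected to show loss of eye colour.

According to the depositor, the plasmid derives from pUASTP2, with the UAS and TATA sequences adjacent to the cassette removed and an attP-containing fragment reinserted. Consistent with this, no UAS or promoter element from pUAST appears in the feature table. Although catalogued as an insect expression vector, it therefore carries no expression cassette beyond mini-white.
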