Addgene plasmid #13842: pUASTP2.1
Depositing lab: Ting Wu. Depositing organization: Harvard Medical School. Publication: Site-specific transformation of Drosophila via phiC31 integrase-mediated cassette exchange. Bateman JR, Lee AM, Wu CT. Genetics. 2006 Jun . 173(2):769-77. 10.1534/genetics.106.056945 PubMed 16547094.
Backbone
  Vector backbone: pUAST
  Backbone size w/o insert (bp): 4300
  Vector type: Insect Expression
Growth in bacteria
  Bacterial resistance: Ampicillin, 100 μg/mL
  Growth temperature: 37°C
  Growth strain: DH5alpha
  Copy number: High Copy
Gene/Insert
  Gene/Insert name: mini-white (alt name: white)
  Species: D. melanogaster (fly)
  Insert size (bp): 4000
  Entrez Gene: w (a.k.a. Dmel_CG2759, BACN33B1.1, CG2759, DMWHITE, DmWhite, Dmel\CG2759, EG:BACN33B1.1, W, White, c23, e(g), m(g), mini-white, mw, w(AT)[[13]])
  Cloning method: Gateway Cloning; 5′ cloning site attP (not destroyed); 3′ cloning site attP (not destroyed)
  Sequencing primers: 5′ Pry1
Resource information
  A portion of this plasmid was derived from a plasmid made by: attP from Michele Calos, Stanford
Terms and licenses: Academic/Nonprofit Terms; Industry Terms: Not Available to Industry
Depositor comments: pUASTP2.1 contains a P-element target for RMCE, the mini-white gene flanked by inverted attP sites. It is a derivative of PUASTP2 in which the UAS and TATA sequences flanking the cassette have been removed. (Specifically, PUASTP2 was digested with BamHI and StuI to remove UAS-TATA-attP, and an attP-containing BamHI-EcoRV fragment from pTA-attP was inserted). This vector can be used to generate target lines by standard P element transgenesis.
How to cite: pUASTP2.1 was a gift from Ting Wu (Addgene plasmid # 13842 ; http://n2t.net/addgene:13842 ; RRID:Addgene_13842)
