>Addgene plasmid #13842 | pUASTP2.1 | addgene partial sequence | sequence record 20105 | Pry1 5'-ccttagcatgtccgtggggtttgaat-3'
TTATTTTTAAAGTTTTATTTTTAATAATTCTGCGAGTACGCAAAGCTTGGCTGCATCCAACGCGTTGGGA
GCTCTCCGGATCCACTAGTAACGGCCGCCAGTGTGCTGGAATTCGGCTTCGACTAGTACTGACGGACACA
CCGAAGCCCCGGCGGCAACCCTCAGCGGATGCCCCGGGGCTTCACGTTTTCCCAGGTCAGAAGCGGTTTT
CGGGAGTAGTGCCCCAACTGGGGTAACCTTTGAGTTCTCTCAGTTGGGGGCGTAGGGTCGCCGACATGAC
ACAAGGGGTTGTGACCGGGGTGGACACGTACGCGGGTGCTTACGACCGTCAGTCGCGCGAGCGCGACTAG
TACAAGCCGAATTCTGCAGATCCTAATTCTAGTATGTATGTAAGTTAATAAAACCCATTTTTGCGGAAAG
TAGATAAAAAAAACATTTTTTTTTTTTACTGCACTGGATATCATTGAACTTATCTGATCAGTTTTAAATT
TACTTCGATCCAAGGGTATTTGATGTACCAGGTTCTTTCGATTACCTCTCACTCAAAATGACATTCCACT
CAAAGTCAGCGCTGTTTGCCTCCTTCTCTGTCCACAGAAATATCGCCGTCTCTTTCGCCGCTGCGTCCGC
TATCTCTTTCGCCACCGTTTGTAGCGTTACGTAGCGTCAATGTCCGCCTTCAGTTGCATTTTGTCAGCGG
TTTCGTGACGAAGCTCCAAGCGGTTTACGCCATCAATTAAACACAAAGTGCTGTGCCAAAACTCCTCTCG
CTTCTTATTTTTGTTTGTTTTTTGAGTGATTGGGGGTGGTGATTGGGTTT
